>Addgene plasmid #174897 | pAS_4xMmaPylT(UUA)_EF1_sfGFP150TAA | addgene full sequence | sequence record 344140 | Addgene NGS Result
TATTGTCTCATGAGCGGATACATATTTGAATGTATTTAGAAAAATAAACAAATAGGGGTTCCGCGCACAT
TTCCCCGAAAAGTGCCACCTAAATTGTAAGCGTTAATATTTTGTTAAAATTCGCGTTAAATTTTTGTTAA
ATCAGCTCATTTTTTAACCAATAGGCCGAAATCGGCAAAATCCCTTATAAATCAAAAGAATAGACCGAGA
TAGGGT
[37 nt withheld, positions 217-253]
AAAGAACGTGGACTCCAACGTCAAAGG
[49 nt withheld, positions 281-329]
T
[91 nt withheld, positions 331-421]
G
[124 nt withheld, positions 423-546]
CCCATTCGCCATTCAGGCTGCGCAACTGTTGGGAAGGGCGATCGGTGCGGGCCTCTTCGCTATTACGCCA
GCTGGCGAAAGGGGGATGTGCTGCAAGGCGATTAAGTTGGGTAACGCCAGGGTTTTCCCAGTCACGACGT
TGTAAAACGACGGCCAGTGAGCGCGCCTCGTTCATTCACGTTTTTGAACCCGTGGAGGACGGGCAGACTC
GCGGTGCAAATGTGTTTTACAGCGTGATGGAGCAGATGAAGATGCTCGACACGCTGCAGAACACGCAGCT
AGATTAACCCTAGAAAGATAATCATATTGTGACGTACGTTAAAGATAATCATGTGTAAAATTGACGCATG
TGTTTTATCGGTCTGTATATCGAGGTTTATTTATTAATTTGAATAGATATTAAGTTTTATTATATTTACA
CTTACATACTAATAATAAATTCAACAAACAATTTATTTATGTTTATTTATTTATTAAAAAAAACAAAAAC
TCAAAATTTCTTCTATAAAGTAACAAAACTTTTATGAGGGACAGCCCCCCCCCAAAGCCCCCAGGGATGT
AATTACGTCCCTCCCCCGCTAGGGGGCAGCAGCGAGCCGCCCGGGGCTCCGCTCCGGTCCGGCGCTCCCC
CCGCATCCCCGAGCCGGCAGCGTGCGGGGACAGCCCGGGCACGGGGAAGGTGGCACGGGATCGCTTTCCT
CTGAACGCTTCTCGCTGCTCTTTGAGCCTGCAGACACCTGGGGGGATACGGGGAAAAGGCCTCCACGGCC
AACTAGTTCTGCAGTATTTAGCATGCCCCACCCATCTGCAAGGCATTCTGGATAGTGTCAAAACAGCCGG
AAATCAAGTCCGTTTATCTCAAACTTTAGCATTTTGGGAATAAATGATATTTGCTATGCTGGTTAAATTA
GATTTTAGTTAAATTTCCTGCTGAAGCTCTAGTACGATAAGTAACTTGACCTAAGTGTAAAGTTGAGATT
TCCTTCAGGTTTATATAGCTTGTGCGCCGCCTGGGTACCTCGGAAACCTGATCATGTAGATCGAACGGAC
TTTAAATCCGTTCAGCCGGGTTAGATTCCCGGGGTTTCCGGACAAGTGCGGTTTTTCCTGCAGTATTTAG
CATGCCCCACCCATCTGCAAGGCATTCTGGATAGTGTCAAAACAGCCGGAAATCAAGTCCGTTTATCTCA
AACTTTAGCATTTTGGGAATAAATGATATTTGCTATGCTGGTTAAATTAGATTTTAGTTAAATTTCCTGC
TGAAGCTCTAGTACGATAAGTAACTTGACCTAAGTGTAAAGTTGAGATTTCCTTCAGGTTTATATAGCTT
GTGCGCCGCCTGGGTACCTCGGAAACCTGATCATGTAGATCGAACGGACTTTAAATCCGTTCAGCCGGGT
TAGATTCCCGGGGTTTCCGGACAAGTGCGGTTTTTCCTGCAGTATTTAGCATGCCCCACCCATCTGCAAG
GCATTCTGGATAGTGTCAAAACAGCCGGAAATCAAGTCCGTTTATCTCAAACTTTAGCATTTTGGGAATA
AATGATATTTGCTATGCTGGTTAAATTAGATTTTAGTTAAATTTCCTGCTGAAGCTCTAGTACGATAAGT
AACTTGACCTAAGTGTAAAGTTGAGATTTCCTTCAGGTTTATATAGCTTGTGCGCCGCCTGGGTACCTCG
GAAACCTGATCATGTAGATCGAACGGACTTTAAATCCGTTCAGCCGGGTTAGATTCCCGGGGTTTCCGGA
CAAGTGCGGTTTTTCCTGCAGTATTTAGCATGCCCCACCCATCTGCAAGGCATTCTGGATAGTGTCAAAA
CAGCCGGAAATCAAGTCCGTTTATCTCAAACTTTAGCATTTTGGGAATAAATGATATTTGCTATGCTGGT
TAAATTAGATTTTAGTTAAATTTCCTGCTGAAGCTCTAGTACGATAAGTAACTTGACCTAAGTGTAAAGT
TGAGATTTCCTTCAGGTTTATATAGCTTGTGCGCCGCCTGGGTACCTCGGAAACCTGATCATGTAGATCG
AACGGACTTTAAATCCGTTCAGCCGGGTTAGATTCCCGGGGTTTCCGGACAAGTGCGGTTTTTCACTAGT
GCTCTAGAAAGGATCTGCGATCGCTCCGGTGCCCGTCAGTGGGCAGAGCGCACATCGCCCACAGTCCCCG
AGAAGTTGGGGGGAGGGGTCGGCAATTGAACGGGTGCCTAGAGAAGGTGGCGCGGGGTAAACTGGGAAAG
TGATGTCGTGTACTGGCTCCGCCTTTTTCCCGAGGGTGGGGGAGAACCGTATATAAGTGCAGTAGTCGCC
GTGAACGTTCTTTTTCGCAACGGGTTTGCCGCCAGAACACAGCTGAAGCTTCGAGGGGCTCGCATCTCTC
CTTCACGCGCCCGCCGCCCTACCTGAGGCCGCCATCCACGCCGGTTGAGTCGCGTTCTGCCGCCTCCCGC
CTGTGGTGCCTCCTGAACTGCGTCCGCCGTCTAGGTAAGTTTAAAGCTCAGGTCGAGACCGGGCCTTTGT
CCGGCGCTCCCTTGGAGCCTACCTAGACTCAGCCGGCTCTCCACGCTTTGCCTGACCCTGCTTGCTCAAC
TCTACGTCTTTGTTTCGTTTTCTGTTCTGCGCCGTTACAGATCCAAGCTGTGACCGGCGCCTACTCTAGA
GCTAGCGCCACCATGGTGTCCAAGGGCGAGGAACTGTTCACCGGCGTGGTGCCCATCCTGGTGGAACTGG
ATGGCGACGTGAACGGCCACAAGTTCTCTGTGCGGGGAGAGGGCGAAGGCGACGCCACAAATGGCAAGCT
GACCCTGAAGTTCATCTGCACCACCGGCAAGCTGCCCGTGCCTTGGCCTACCCTCGTGACCACACTGACC
TACGGCGTGCAGTGCTTCAGCAGATACCCCGACCATATGAAGCGGCACGACTTCTTCAAGAGCGCCATGC
CCGAGGGCTACGTGCAGGAACGGACCATCAGCTTCAAGGACGACGGCACCTACAAGACCAGAGCCGAAGT
GAAGTTCGAGGGCGACACCCTCGTGAACCGGATCGAGCTGAAGGGCATCGATTTCAAAGAGGACGGCAAC
ATCCTGGGCCACAAGCTGGAGTACAACTTCAACAGCCACTAAGTGTACATCACCGCCGACAAGCAGAAGA
ACGGCATCAAGGCCAACTTCAAGATCCGGCACAACGTGGAAGATGGCAGCGTGCAGCTGGCCGACCACTA
CCAGCAGAACACCCCCATCGGAGATGGCCCCGTGCTGCTGCCCGACAACCACTACCTGAGCACCCAGAGC
GTGCTGAGCAAGGACCCCAACGAGAAGCGGGACCACATGGTGCTGCTGGAATTCGTGACCGCCGCTGGCA
TCACCCACGGCATGGACGAGCTGTACAAGGGCAGCTGAGCGGCCGCGCCCCTCTCCCTCCCCCCCCCCTA
ACGTTACTGGCCGAAGCCGCTTGGAATAAGGCCGGTGTGCGTTTGTCTATATGTTATTTTCCACCATATT
GCCGTCTTTTGGCAATGTGAGGGCCCGGAAACCTGGCCCTGTCTTCTTGACGAGCATTCCTAGGGGTCTT
TCCCCTCTCGCCAAAGGAATGCAAGGTCTGTTGAATGTCGTGAAGGAAGCAGTTCCTCTGGAAGCTTCTT
GAAGACAAACAACGTCTGTAGCGACCCTTTGCAGGCAGCGGAACCCCCCACCTGGCGACAGGTGCCTCTG
CGGCCAAAAGCCACGTGTATAAGATACACCTGCAAAGGCGGCACAACCCCAGTGCCACGTTGTGAGTTGG
ATAGTTGTGGAAAGAGTCAAATGGCTCTCCTCAAGCGTATTCAACAAGGGGCTGAAGGATGCCCAGAAGG
TACCCCATTGTATGGGATCTGATCTGGGGCCTCGGTGCACATGCTTTACATGTGTTTAGTCGAGGTTAAA
AAAACGTCTAGGCCCCCCGAACCACGGGGACGTGGTTTTCCTTTGAAAAACACGATGATAATATGGCCAC
AACCATGGCGTCCGGAATGGCCAAGCCTTTGTCTCAAGAAGAATCCACCCTCATTGAAAGAGCAACGGCT
ACAATCAACAGCATCCCCATCTCTGAAGACTACAGCGTCGCCAGCGCAGCTCTCTCTAGCGACGGCCGCA
TCTTCACTGGTGTCAATGTATATCATTTTACTGGGGGACCTTGTGCAGAACTCGTGGTGCTGGGCACTGC
TGCTGCTGCGGCAGCTGGCAACCTGACTTGTATCGTCGCGATCGGAAATGAGAACAGGGGCATCTTGAGC
CCCTGCGGACGGTGCCGACAGGTGCTTCTCGATCTGCATCCTGGGATCAAAGCCATAGTGAAGGACAGTG
ATGGACAGCCGACGGCAGTTGGGATTCGTGAATTGCTGCCCTCTGGTTATGTGTGGGAGGGCTGACCATG
GGTCGACAATCAACCTCTGGATTACAAAATTTGTGAAAGATTGACTGGTATTCTTAACTATGTTGCTCCT
TTTACGCTATGTGGATACGCTGCTTTAATGCCTTTGTATCATGCGTTAACTAAACTTGTTTATTGCAGCT
TATAATGGTTACAAATAAAGCAATAGCATCACAAATTTCACAAATAAAGCATTTTTTTCACTGCATTCTA
GTTGTGGTTTGTCCAAACTCATCAATGTATCTTATCATGTCTGGAATTGACTCAAATGATGTCAATTAGT
CTATCAGAAGCTCATCTGGTCTCCCTTCCGGGGGACAAGACATCCCTGTTTAATATTTAAACAGCAGTGT
TCCCAAACTGGGTTCTTATATCCCTTGCTCTGGTCAACCAGGTTGCAGGGTTTCCTGTCCTCACAGGAAC
GAAGTCCCTAAAGAAACAGTGGCAGCCAGGTTTAGCCCCGGAATTGACTGGATTCCTTTTTTAGGGCCCA
TTGGTATGGCTTTTTCCCCGTATCCCCCCAGGTGTCTGCAGGCTCAAAGAGCAGCGAGAAGCGTTCAGAG
GAAAGCGATCCCGTGCCACCTTCCCCGTGCCCGGGCTGTCCCCGCACGCTGCCGGCTCGGGGATGCGGGG
GGAGCGCCGGACCGGAGCGGAGCCCCGGGCGGCTCGCTGCTGCCCCCTAGCGGGGGAGGGACGTAATTAC
ATCCCTGGGGGCTTTGGGGGGGGGCTGTCCCTGATATCTATAACAAGAAAATATATATATAATAAGTTAT
CACGTAAGTAGAACATGAAATAACAATATAATTATCGTATGAGTTAAATCTTAAAAGTCACGTAAAAGAT
AATCATGCGTCATTTTGACTCACGCGGTCGTTATAGTTCAAAATCAGTGACACTTACCGCATTGACAAGC
ACGCCTCACGGGAGCTCCAAGCGGCGACTGAGATGTCCTAAATGCACAGCGACGGATTCGCGCTATTTAG
AAAGAGAGAGCAATATTTCAAGAATGCATGCGTCAATTTTACGCAGACTATCTTTCTAGGGTTAATCTAG
CTGCATCAGGATCATATCGTCGGGTCTTTTTTCCGGCTCAGTCATCGCCCAAGCTGGCGCTATCTGGGCA
TCGGGGAGGAAGAAGCCCGTGCCTTTTCCCGCGAGGTTGAAGCGGCATGGAAAGAGTTTGCCGAGGATGA
CTGCTGCTGCATTGACGTTGAGCGAAAACGCACGTTTACCATGATGATTCGGGAAGGTGTGGCCATGCAC
GCCTTTAACGGTGAACTGTTCGTTCAGGCCACCTGGGATACCAGTTCGTCGCGGCTTTTCCGGACACAGT
TCCGGATGGTCAGCCCGAAGCGCATCAGCAACCCGAACAATACCGGCGACAGCCGGAACTGCCGTGCCGG
TGTGCAGATTAATGACAGCGGTGCGGCGCTGGGATATTACGTCAGCGAGGACGGGTATCCTGGCTGGATG
CCGCAGAAATGGACATGGATACCCCGTGAGTTACCCGGCGGGCGCGCTTGGCGTAATCATGGTCATAGCT
GTTTCCTGTGTGAAATTGTTATCCGCTCACAATTCCACACAACATACGAGCCGGAAGCATAAAGTGTAAA
GCCTGGGGTGCCTAATGAGTGAGCTAACTCACATTAATTGCGTTGCGCTCACTGCCCGCTTTCCAGTCGG
GAAACCTGTCGTGCCAGCTGCATTAATGAATCGGCCAACGCGCGGGGAGAGGCGGTTTGCGTATTGGGCG
CTCTTCCGCTTCCTCGCTCACTGACTCGCTGCGCTCGGTCGTTCGGCTGCGGCGAGCGGTATCAGCTCAC
TCAAAGGCGGTAATACGGTTATCCACAGAATCAGGGGATAACGCAGGAAAGAACATGTGAGCAAAAGGCC
AGCAAAAGGCCAGGAACCGTAAAAAGGCCGCGTTGCTGGCGTTTTTCCATAGGCTCCGCCCCCCTGACGA
GCATCACAAAAATCGACGCTCAAGTCAGAGGTGGCGAAACCCGACAGGACTATAAAGATACCAGGCGTTT
CCCCCTGGAAGCTCCCTCGTGCGCTCTCCTGTTCCGACCCTGCCGCTTACCGGATACCTGTCCGCCTTTC
TCCCTTCGGGAAGCGTGGCGCTTTCTCATAGCTCACGCTGTAGGTATCTCAGTTCGGTGTAGGTCGTTCG
CTCCAAGCTGGGCTGTGTGCACGAACCCCCCGTTCAGCCCGACCGCTGCGCCTTATCCGGTAACTATCGT
CTTGAGTCCAACCCGGTAAGACACGACTTATCGCCACTGGCAGCAGCCACTGGTAACAGGATTAGCAGAG
CGAGGTATGTAGGCGGTGCTACAGAGTTCTTGAAGTGGTGGCCTAACTACGGCTACACTAGAAGAACAGT
ATTTGGTATCTGCGCTCTGCTGAAGCCAGTTACCTTCGGAAAAAGAGTTGGTAGCTCTTGATCCGGCAAA
CAAACCACCGCTGGTAGCGGTGGTTTTTTTGTTTGCAAGCAGCAGATTACGCGCAGAAAAAAAGGATCTC
AAGAAGATCCTTTGATCTTTTCTACGGGGTCTGACGCTCAGTGGAACGAAAACTCACGTTAAGGGATTTT
GGTCATGAGATTATCAAAAAGGATCTTCACCTAGATCCTTTTAAATTAAAAATGAAGTTTTAAATCAATC
TAAAGTATATATGAGTAAACTTGGTCTGACAGTTACCAATGCTTAATCAGTGAGGCACCTATCTCAGCGA
TCTGTCTATTTCGTTCATCCATAGTTGCCTGACTCCCCGTCGTGTAGATAACTACGATACGGGAGGGCTT
ACCATCTGGCCCCAGTGCTGCAATGATACCGCGAGACCCACGCTCACCGGCTCCAGATTTATCAGCAATA
AACCAGCCAGCCGGAAGGGCCGAGCGCAGAAGTGGTCCTGCAACTTTATCCGCCTCCATCCAGTCTATTA
ATTGTTGCCGGGAAGCTAGAGTAAGTAGTTCGCCAGTTAATAGTTTGCGCAACGTTGTTGCCATTGCTAC
AGGCATCGTGGTGTCACGCTCGTCGTTTGGTATGGCTTCATTCAGCTCCGGTTCCCAACGATCAAGGCGA
GTTACATGATCCCCCATGTTGTGCAAAAAAGCGGTTAGCTCCTTCGGTCCTCCGATCGTTGTCAGAAGTA
AGTTGGCCGCAGTGTTATCACTCATGGTTATGGCAGCACTGCATAATTCTCTTACTGTCATGCCATCCGT
AAGATGCTTTTCTGTGACTGGTGAGTACTCAACCAAGTCATTCTGAGAATAGTGTATGCGGCGACCGAGT
TGCTCTTGCCCGGCGTCAATACGGGATAATACCGCGCCACATAGCAGAACTTTAAAAGTGCTCATCATTG
GAAAACGTTCTTCGGGGCGAAAACTCTCAAGGATCTTACCGCTGTTGAGATCCAGTTCGATGTAACCCAC
TCGTGCACCCAACTGATCTTCAGCATCTTTTACTTTCACCAGCGTTTCTGGGTGAGCAAAAACAGGAAGG
CAAAATGCCGCAAAAAAGGGAATAAGGGCGACACGGAAATGTTGAATACTCATACTCTTCCTTTTTCAAT
ATTATTGAAGCATTTATCAGGGT
Features (pLannotate 1.2.2; 23 found; start..end, strand, type, name):
    118..546     -  rep_origin     f1 ori (sequence partly withheld): f1 bacteriophage origin of replication; arrow indicates direction of (+) strand synthesis
    551..706     -  CDS            lacZα (fragment): LacZα fragment of β-galactosidase; lacZ fragment
    708..827     +  CDS            B (fragment): PORTL_LAMBD - Experimental evidence at protein level: Swiss-Prot protein existence level 1. Forms the portal vertex of the capsid (PubMed:6228056, PubMed:6232391). This portal plays critical roles in head assembly, genome packaging, neck/tail attachment, and genome ejection (Probable). The portal protein multimerizes as a single ring-shaped homododecamer arranged around a central channel (PubMed:6232391). Binds to the terminase subunits to form the packaging machine (PubMed:7799432). From Escherichia phage lambda (Bacteriophage lambda).
   1567..1635    +  ncRNA          tRNA: Accession: RF00005 - tRNA
   1896..1964    +  ncRNA          tRNA: Accession: RF00005 - tRNA
   2225..2293    +  ncRNA          tRNA: Accession: RF00005 - tRNA
   2554..2622    +  ncRNA          tRNA: Accession: RF00005 - tRNA
   2687..2898    +  promoter       EF-1α core promoter: core promoter for human elongation factor EF-1α
   2911..3179    +  LTR            5' LTR (truncated): truncated 5' long terminal repeat (LTR) from human T-cell leukemia virus (HTLV) type 1
   3219..3935    +  CDS            oxGFP: oxGFP is a basic (constitutively fluorescent) green fluorescent protein published in 2015, derived from Aequorea victoria.
   4065..4527    +  misc_feature   IRES: internal ribosome entry site (IRES) of the encephalomyocarditis virus (EMCV)
   4553..4949    +  CDS            BSD (fragment): blasticidin S deaminase; Aspergillus terreus BSD; confers resistance to blasticidin
   4964..5070    +  misc_feature   WPRE (fragment): woodchuck hepatitis virus posttranscriptional regulatory element
   5079..5200    +  polyA_signal   SV40 poly(A) signal: SV40 polyadenylation signal
   5218..5310    +  ncRNA          G-CSF SLDE: Accession: RF00183 - G-CSF factor stem-loop destabilising element (SLDE)
   6007..6474    +  CDS            B (fragment): PORTL_LAMBD - Experimental evidence at protein level: Swiss-Prot protein existence level 1. Forms the portal vertex of the capsid (PubMed:6228056, PubMed:6232391). This portal plays critical roles in head assembly, genome packaging, neck/tail attachment, and genome ejection (Probable). The portal protein multimerizes as a single ring-shaped homododecamer arranged around a central channel (PubMed:6232391). Binds to the terminase subunits to form the packaging machine (PubMed:7799432). From Escherichia phage lambda (Bacteriophage lambda).
   6512..6528    -  protein_bind   lac operator: The lac repressor binds to the lac operator to inhibit transcription in E. coli. This inhibition can be relieved by adding lactose or isopropyl-β-D-thiogalactopyranoside (IPTG). lac repressor encoded by lacI
   6536..6566    -  promoter       lac promoter: promoter for the E. coli lac operon
   6581..6602    -  protein_bind   CAP binding site: CAP binding activates transcription in the presence of cAMP. E. coli catabolite activator protein
   6615..6707    -  CDS            lacI (fragment): lac repressor; lacI; The lac repressor binds to the lac operator to inhibit transcription in E. coli. This inhibition can be relieved by adding lactose or isopropyl-β-D-thiogalactopyranoside (IPTG).
   6890..7478    -  rep_origin     ori: high-copy-number ColE1/pMB1/pBR322/pUC origin of replication
   7649..8509    -  CDS            AmpR: β-lactamase; bla; confers resistance to ampicillin, carbenicillin, and related antibiotics
   8510..65      -  promoter       AmpR promoter (across the origin): bla
