[The description below was written by a language model from this plasmid's Addgene catalogue record and pLannotate feature annotations shown in this document.]
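Description:
pAS_4xMmaPylT(UUA)_EF1_sfGFP150TAA is a mammalian expression plasmid of about 8.5 kb used as a fluorescent reporter for ochre (TAA) stop codon suppression in genetic code expansion experiments. It is built on the pAS backbone, which the record describes as derived from the PB510B-1 vector. The associated work concerns genomically integrated suppression machinery, but the automated annotation does not identify any transposon terminal repeats; the two short segments it labels as lambda portal protein "B" fragments flanking the cassette are probably spurious matches. In bacteria the plasmid is maintained through a high-copy ColE1/pUC-type origin with ampicillin resistance. An f1 origin and lac promoter/lacZα remnants are also present as backbone carry-over.

The payload has two parts. Upstream lie four tandem copies of a tRNA, annotated only as generic tRNA features. According to the plasmid name and stated purpose, these encode the Methanosarcina mazei pyrrolysyl tRNA with a UUA anticodon, which reads TAA codons. The promoters driving these tRNA units are not annotated. Downstream, an EF-1α core promoter combined with an HTLV-1 5′ LTR fragment drives superfolder GFP (labelled oxGFP by the annotation tool) carrying a TAA codon at position 150. An EMCV IRES follows and links the reporter to blasticidin S deaminase for selection of mammalian cells. A WPRE fragment and an SV40 polyadenylation signal complete the transcript.

Full-length fluorescent GFP is made only when the internal TAA is decoded. This requires the suppressor tRNA to be charged by a cognate pyrrolysyl-tRNA synthetase, which this plasmid does not encode and which must be supplied separately. Green fluorescence therefore reports the efficiency of ochre suppression and noncanonical amino acid incorporation.
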