Addgene plasmid #174897: pAS_4xMmaPylT(UUA)_EF1_sfGFP150TAA
Purpose: ochre suppression reporter sfGFP150TAA expression, with MmaPylT(UUA) ochre suppressor tRNA cassette
Depositing lab: Simon Elsaesser. Depositing organization: Karolinska Institutet. Publication: Dual stop codon suppression in mammalian cells with genomically integrated genetic code expansion machinery. Meineke B, Heimgartner J, Caridha R, Block MF, Kimler KJ, Pires MF, Landreh M, Elsasser SJ. Cell Rep Methods. 2023 Nov 20;3(11):100626. doi: 10.1016/j.crmeth.2023.100626. Epub 2023 Nov 6. PubMed 37935196.
Backbone
  Vector backbone: pAS
  Backbone manufacturer: Addgene #140008 based on PB510B-1 (System Bioscience)
  Vector type: Mammalian Expression
  Selectable markers: Blasticidin
Growth in bacteria
  Bacterial resistance: Ampicillin, 100 μg/mL
  Growth temperature: 37°C
  Growth strain: NEB Stable
  Copy number: High Copy
Gene/Insert
  Gene/Insert name: sf GFP
  Species: Aequorea victoria
  Insert size (bp): 750
  Mutation: 150TAA in sfGFP
  Promoter: EF1
  Cloning method: Restriction Enzyme; 5′ cloning site unknown (unknown if destroyed)
Terms and licenses: Academic/Nonprofit Terms; Industry Terms: Not Available to Industry
How to cite: pAS_4xMmaPylT(UUA)_EF1_sfGFP150TAA was a gift from Simon Elsaesser (Addgene plasmid # 174897 ; http://n2t.net/addgene:174897 ; RRID:Addgene_174897)
